>Addgene plasmid #237582 | pMIHP-16233 C.FLAG.VSVG | addgene full sequence | sequence record 477161 | Addgene NGS Result
TTTTCCCAGTCACGACGTTGTAAAACGACGGCGCAAGGAATGGTGCATGCAAGGAGATGGCGCCCAACAG
TCCCCCGGCCACGGGGCCTGCCACCATACCCACGCCGAAACAAGCGCTCATGAGCCCGAAGTGGCGAGCC
CGATCTTCCCCATCGGTGATGTCGGCGATATAGGCGCCAGCAACCGCACCTGTGGCGCCGGTGATGCCGG
CCACGATGCGTCCGGCGTAGAGGCGATTAGTCCAATTTGTTAAAGACAGGATATCAGTGGTCCAGGCTCT
AGTTTTGACTCAACAATATCACCAGCTGAAGCCTATAGAGTACGAGCCATAGATAAAATAAAAGATTTTA
TTTAGTCTCCAGAAAAAGGGGGGAATGAAAGACCCCACCTGTAGGTTTGGCAAGCTAGCTTAAGTAACGC
CATTTTGCAAGGCATGGAAAATACATAACTGAGAATAGAGAAGTTCAGATCAAGGTTAGGAACAGAGAGA
CAGCAGAATATGGGCCAAACAGGATATCTGTGGTAAGCAGTTCCTGCCCCGGCTCAGGGCCAAGAACAGA
TGGTCCCCAGATGCGGTCCCGCCCTCAGCAGTTTCTAGAGAACCATCAGATGTTTCCAGGGTGCCCCAAG
GACCTGAAATGACCCTGTGCCTTATTTGAACTAACCAATCAGTTCGCTTCTCGCTTCTGTTCGCGCGCTT
CTGCTCCCCGAGCTCAATAAAAGAGCCCACAACCCCTCACTCGGCGCGCCAGTCCTCCGATAGACTGCGT
CGCCCGGGTACCCGTATTCCCAATAAAGCCTCTTGCTGTTTGCATCCGAATCGTGGACTCGCTGATCCTT
GGGAGGGTCTCCTCAGATTGATTGACTGCCCACCTCGGGGGTCTTTCATTTGGAGGTTCCACCGAGATTT
GGAGACCCCTGCCCAGGGACCACCGACCCCCCCGCCGGGAGGTAAGCTGGCCAGCGGTCGTTTCGTGTCT
GTCTCTGTCTTTGTGCGTGTTTGTGCCGGCATCTAATGTTTGCGCCTGCGTCTGTACTAGTTAGCTAACT
AGCTCTGTATCTGGCGGACCCGTGGTGGAACTGACGAGTTCTGAACACCCGGCCGCAACCCTGGGAGACG
TCCCAGGGACTTTGGGGGCCGTTTTTGTGGCCCGACCTGAGGAAGGGAGTCGATGTGGAATCCGACCCCG
TCAGGATATGTGGTTCTGGTAGGAGACGAGAACCTAAAACAGTTCCCGCCTCCGTCTGAATTTTTGCTTT
CGGTTTGGAACCGAAGCCGCGCGTCTTGTCTGCTGCAGCGCTGCAGCATCGTTCTGTGTTGTCTCTGTCT
GACTGTGTTTCTGTATTTGTCTGAAAATTAGGGCCAGACTGTTACCACTCCCTTAAGTTTGACCTTAGGT
CACTGGAAAGATGTCGAGCGGATCGCTCACAACCAGTCGGTAGATGTCAAGAAGAGACGTTGGGTTACCT
TCTGCTCTGCAGAATGGCCAACCTTTAACGTCGGATGGCCGCGAGACGGCACCTTTAACCGAGACCTCAT
CACCCAGGTTAAGATCAAGGTCTTTTCACCTGGCCCGCATGGACACCCAGACCAGGTCCCCTACATCGTG
ACCTGGGAAGCCTTGGCTTTTGACCCCCCTCCCTGGGTCAAGCCCTTTGTACACCCTAAGCCTCCGCCTC
CTCTTCCTCCATCCGCCCCGTCTCTCCCCCTTGAACCTCCTCGTTCGACCCCGCCTCGATCCTCCCTTTA
TCCAGCCCTCACTCCTTCTCTAGGCGCCGGAATTCCGAACAGTCTTCCGTAATAGAAGACACAAGGCTCG
AGCGGGATCAATTCCGCCCCCCCCCTAACGTTACTGGCCGAAGCCGCTTGGAATAAGGCCGGTGTGCGTT
TGTCTATATGTTATTTTCCACCATATTGCCGTCTTTTGGCAATGTGAGGGCCCGGAAACCTGGCCCTGTC
TTCTTGACGAGCATTCCTAGGGGTCTTTCCCCTCTCGCCAAAGGAATGCAAGGTCTGTTGAATGTCGTGA
AGGAAGCAGTTCCTCTGGAAGCTTCTTGAAGACAAACAACGTCTGTAGCGACCCTTTGCAGGCAGCGGAA
CCCCCCACCTGGCGACAGGTGCCTCTGCGGCCAAAAGCCACGTGTATAAGATACACCTGCAAAGGCGGCA
CAACCCCAGTGCCACGTTGTGAGTTGGATAGTTGTGGAAAGAGTCAAATGGCTCTCCTCAAGCGTATTCA
ACAAGGGGCTGAAGGATGCCCAGAAGGTACCCCATTGTATGGGATCTGATCTGGGGCCTCGGTGCACATG
CTTTACATGTGTTTAGTCGAGGTTAAAAAAACGTCTAGGCCCCCCGAACCACGGGGACGTGGTTTTCCTT
TGAAAAACACGATAATACCATGCCAGAGCCTTCTAAGTCTGCACCAGCCCCTAAGAAGGGATCTAAGAAA
GCCATCTCTAAGGCGCAGAAGAAGGATGGCAAGAAGCGCAAGCGCAGCCGCAAGGAGAGCTATTCGGTGT
ACGTGTACAAGGTGCTGAAGCAAGTGCACCCCGACACCGGCATCTCCTCCAAGGCCATGGGCATCATGAA
CTCGTTCGTGAACGACATCTTCGAGCGCATCGCGAGCGAGGCGTCCCGCCTGGCGCATTACAACAAGCGC
TCGACCATCACGTCCCGGGAGATCCAGACGGCCGTGCGCCTGCTGCTGCCCGGGGAGCTGGCCAAGCACG
CCGTGTCGGAGGGCACTAAGGCCGTCACCAAGTACACCAGCTCCAAGGACCCACCGGTCGCCACCGGATC
CACGGTCGCCACCATGGGCGAGGACCAGGTGGACCCCAGGCTGATCGACGGCAAGGGAGGAGGCGGGGGA
GGGGACTACAAAGACGATGACGACAAGGGAGGAGGCGGGGGAGGGTATACAGATATCGAAATGAATAGAC
TCGGAAAGGGCATGCTGATGGTGTAAGCGGCCGCGACTCTAGAGTCGACCTGCAGGCATGCAAGCTTCAG
GTAGCCGGCTAACGTTAACAACCGGTACCTCTAGAACTATAGCTAGCATGCGCAAATTTAAAGCGCTGAT
ATCGATAAAATAAAAGATTTTATTTAGTCTCCAGAAAAAGGGGGGAATGAAAGACCCCACCTGTAGGTTT
GGCAAGCTAGCTTAAGTAACGCCATTTTGCAAGGCATGGAAAATACATAACTGAGAATAGAGAAGTTCAG
ATCAAGGTTAGGAACAGAGAGACAGCAGAATATGGGCCAAACAGGATATCTGTGGTAAGCAGTTCCTGCC
CCGGCTCAGGGCCAAGAACAGATGGTCCCCAGATGCGGTCCCGCCCTCAGCAGTTTCTAGAGAACCATCA
GATGTTTCCAGGGTGCCCCAAGGACCTGAAATGACCCTGTGCCTTATTTGAACTAACCAATCAGTTCGCT
TCTCGCTTCTGTTCGCGCGCTTCTGCTCCCCGAGCTCAATAAAAGAGCCCACAACCCCTCACTCGGCGCG
CCAGTCCTCCGATAGACTGCGTCGCCCGGGTACCCGTGTATCCAATAAACCCTCTTGCAGTTGCATCCGA
CTTGTGGTCTCGCTGTTCCTTGGGAGGGTCTCCTCTGAGTGATTGACTACCCGTCAGCGGGGGTCTTTCA
TGGGTAACAGTTTCTTGAAGTTGGAGAACAACATTCTGAGGGTAGGAGTCGAATATTAAGTAATCCTGAC
TCAATTAGCCACTGTTTTGAATCCACATACTCCAATACTCCTGAAATAGTTCATTATGGACAGCGCAGAA
AGAGCTGGGGAGAATTGTGAAATTGTTATCCGCTCACAATTCCACACAACATACGAGCCGGAAGCATAAA
GTGTAAAGCCTGGGGTGCCTAATGAGTGAGCTAACTCACATTAATTGCGTTGCGCTCACTGCCCGCTTTC
CAGTCGGGAAACCTGTCGTGCCAGCTGCATTAATGAATCGGCCAACGCGCGGGGAGAGGCGGTTTGCGTA
TTGGGCGCTCTTCCGCTTCCTCGCTCACTGACTCGCTGCGCTCGGTCGTTCGGCTGCGGCGAGCGGTATC
AGCTCACTCAAAGGCGGTAATACGGTTATCCACAGAATCAGGGGATAACGCAGGAAAGAACATGTGAGCA
AAAGGCCAGCAAAAGGCCAGGAACCGTAAAAAGGCCGCGTTGCTGGCGTTTTTCCATAGGCTCCGCCCCC
CTGACGAGCATCACAAAAATCGACGCTCAAGTCAGAGGTGGCGAAACCCGACAGGACTATAAAGATACCA
GGCGTTTCCCCCTGGAAGCTCCCTCGTGCGCTCTCCTGTTCCGACCCTGCCGCTTACCGGATACCTGTCC
GCCTTTCTCCCTTCGGGAAGCGTGGCGCTTTCTCATAGCTCACGCTGTAGGTATCTCAGTTCGGTGTAGG
TCGTTCGCTCCAAGCTGGGCTGTGTGCACGAACCCCCCGTTCAGCCCGACCGCTGCGCCTTATCCGGTAA
CTATCGTCTTGAGTCCAACCCGGTAAGACACGACTTATCGCCACTGGCAGCAGCCACTGGTAACAGGATT
AGCAGAGCGAGGTATGTAGGCGGTGCTACAGAGTTCTTGAAGTGGTGGCCTAACTACGGCTACACTAGAA
GAACAGTATTTGGTATCTGCGCTCTGCTGAAGCCAGTTACCTTCGGAAAAAGAGTTGGTAGCTCTTGATC
CGGCAAACAAACCACCGCTGGTAGCGGTGGTTTTTTTGTTTGCAAGCAGCAGATTACGCGCAGAAAAAAA
GGATCTCAAGAAGATCCTTTGATCTTTTCTACGGGGTCTGACGCTCAGTGGAACGAAAACTCACGTTAAG
GGATTTTGGTCATGAGATTATCAAAAAGGATCTTCACCTAGATCCTTTTAAATTAAAAATGAAGTTTTAA
ATCAATCTAAAGTATATATGAGTAAACTTGGTCTGACAGTTACCAATGCTTAATCAGTGAGGCACCTATC
TCAGCGATCTGTCTATTTCGTTCATCCATAGTTGCCTGACTCCCCGTCGTGTAGATAACTACGATACGGG
AGGGCTTACCATCTGGCCCCAGTGCTGCAATGATACCGCGAGACCCACGCTCACCGGCTCCAGATTTATC
AGCAATAAACCAGCCAGCCGGAAGGGCCGAGCGCAGAAGTGGTCCTGCAACTTTATCCGCCTCCATCCAG
TCTATTAATTGTTGCCGGGAAGCTAGAGTAAGTAGTTCGCCAGTTAATAGTTTGCGCAACGTTGTTGCCA
TTGCTACAGGCATCGTGGTGTCACGCTCGTCGTTTGGTATGGCTTCATTCAGCTCCGGTTCCCAACGATC
AAGGCGAGTTACATGATCCCCCATGTTGTGCAAAAAAGCGGTTAGCTCCTTCGGTCCTCCGATCGTTGTC
AGAAGTAAGTTGGCCGCAGTGTTATCACTCATGGTTATGGCAGCACTGCATAATTCTCTTACTGTCATGC
CATCCGTAAGATGCTTTTCTGTGACTGGTGAGTACTCAACCAAGTCATTCTGAGAATAGTGTATGCGGCG
ACCGAGTTGCTCTTGCCCGGCGTCAATACGGGATAATACCGCGCCACATAGCAGAACTTTAAAAGTGCTC
ATCATTGGAAAACGTTCTTCGGGGCGAAAACTCTCAAGGATCTTACCGCTGTTGAGATCCAGTTCGATGT
AACCCACTCGTGCACCCAACTGATCTTCAGCATCTTTTACTTTCACCAGCGTTTCTGGGTGAGCAAAAAC
AGGAAGGCAAAATGCCGCAAAAAAGGGAATAAGGGCGACACGGAAATGTTGAATACTCATACTCTTCCTT
TTTCAATATTATTGAAGCATTTATCAGGGTTATTGTCTCATGAGCGGATACATATTTGAATGTATTTAGA
AAAATAAACAAATAGGGGTTCCGCGCACATTTCCCCGAAAAGTGCCACCTGACGTCTAAGAAACCATTAT
TATCATGACATTAACCTATAAAAATAGGCGTATCACGAGGCCCTTTCGTCTCGCGCGTTTCGGTGATGAC
GGTGAAAACCTCTGACACATGCAGCTCCCGGAGACGGTCACAGCTTGTCTGTAAGCGGATGCCGGGAGCA
GACAAGCCCGTCAGGGCGCGTCAGCGGGTGTTGGCGGGTGTCGGGGCTGGCTTAACTATGCGGCATCAGA
GCAGATTGTACTGAGAGTGCACCATATGCGGTGTGAAATACCGCACAGATGCGTAAGGAGAAAATACCGC
ATCAGGCGCCATTCGCCATTCAGGCTGCGCAACTGTTGGGAAGGGCGATCGGTGCGGGCCTCTTCGCTAT
TACGCCAGCTGGCGAAAGGGGGATGTGCTGCAAGGCGATTAAGTTGGGTAACGCCAGGG
Features (pLannotate 1.2.2; 20 found; start..end, strand, type, name):
     32..233     -  CDS            TcR (fragment): tetracycline efflux protein; tet; confers resistance to tetracycline
    234..332     +  CDS            env (fragment): murine leukemia virus gPr80 envelope polyprotein precursor; env; proteolytically cleaved into gp70SU and p15TM subunits
    374..890     +  LTR            5' LTR: 5' long terminal repeat from murine embryonic stem cell virus
    954..1295    +  misc_feature   MESV Ψ: packaging signal of murine embryonic stem cell virus
   1362..1778    +  CDS            gag (truncated): truncated Moloney murine leukemia virus (MMLV) gag gene lacking the start codon
   1837..2397    +  misc_feature   IRES: internal ribosome entry site (IRES) of the encephalomyocarditis virus (EMCV)
   2400..2777    +  CDS            H2bc3: H2B1B_MOUSE - Also known as Hist1h2bb Experimental evidence at protein level: Swiss-Prot protein existence level 1. Core component of nucleosome. Nucleosomes wrap and compact DNA into chromatin, limiting DNA accessibility to the cellular machineries which require DNA as a template. Histones thereby play a central role in transcription regulation, DNA repair, DNA replication and chromosomal stability. DNA accessibility is regulated via a complex set of post-translational modifications of histones, also called histone code, and nucleosome remodeling. From Mus musculus (Mouse).
   2873..2893    +  CDS            3xFLAG (fragment): three tandem FLAG® epitope tags
   2977..3007    +  misc_feature   MCS (fragment): pUC18/19 multiple cloning site
   3127..3641    +  LTR            3' LTR: 3' long terminal repeat from murine embryonic stem cell virus
   3803..3819    -  protein_bind   lac operator: The lac repressor binds to the lac operator to inhibit transcription in E. coli. This inhibition can be relieved by adding lactose or isopropyl-β-D-thiogalactopyranoside (IPTG). lac repressor encoded by lacI
   3827..3857    -  promoter       lac promoter: promoter for the E. coli lac operon
   3872..3893    -  protein_bind   CAP binding site: CAP binding activates transcription in the presence of cAMP. E. coli catabolite activator protein
   3906..3998    -  CDS            lacI (fragment): lac repressor; lacI; The lac repressor binds to the lac operator to inhibit transcription in E. coli. This inhibition can be relieved by adding lactose or isopropyl-β-D-thiogalactopyranoside (IPTG).
   4181..4769    -  rep_origin     ori: high-copy-number ColE1/pMB1/pBR322/pUC origin of replication
   4940..5800    -  CDS            AmpR: β-lactamase; bla; confers resistance to ampicillin, carbenicillin, and related antibiotics
   5801..5905    -  promoter       AmpR promoter: bla
   6000..6035    +  CDS            rop (fragment): Rop protein, which maintains plasmids at low copy number; rop
   6137..6236    +  misc_feature   bom (fragment): basis of mobility region from pBR322
   6242..32      -  CDS            lacZα (fragment) (across the origin): LacZα fragment of β-galactosidase; lacZ fragment
