[The description below was written by a language model from this plasmid's Addgene catalogue record and pLannotate feature annotations shown in this document.]
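Description:
pMIHP-16233 C.FLAG.VSVG is an empty-backbone gammaretroviral vector from the "Flow Code" series. It is built on p.MIHP, itself derived from p.MIGII by replacing the GFP reporter with an epitope-tagged histone. The 6,359 nt plasmid is propagated in E. coli through a high-copy ColE1/pUC-type origin and selected with ampicillin via the β-lactamase gene and its promoter. The remaining bacterial annotations (fragments of TcR, lacI, rop, bom and lacZα, plus a lac promoter/operator) appear to be non-functional leftovers from earlier cloning vectors. The record specifies a recombination-deficient growth strain, which is commonly chosen to protect the repeated LTR sequences.

The retroviral cassette is flanked by murine embryonic stem cell virus 5' and 3' LTRs. The 5' LTR is followed by the MESV Ψ packaging signal and a truncated MMLV gag region lacking its start codon, which together support packaging of the genomic RNA into virions when viral proteins are supplied in trans. Downstream, an EMCV IRES drives cap-independent translation of mouse histone H2B (H2bc3). The catalogue lists C, FLAG and VSVG epitope tags; the feature table detects only a FLAG-matching fragment shortly after the histone sequence, so the other two are not independently annotated.

No insert is present. By analogy with MIG-type vectors, a gene of interest would be placed upstream of the IRES so that it is co-expressed with the tagged histone, although the table does not annotate a cloning site there. The particular epitope combination presumably serves as an antibody-detectable nuclear barcode for identifying transduced cells by flow cytometry. The record says the plasmid is to be used with mRNAs but does not elaborate.
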