Addgene plasmid #237582: pMIHP-16233 C.FLAG.VSVG
Purpose: (Empty Backbone) C.FLAG.VSVG Flow Code Plasmid This plasmid is to be used with mRNAs.
Depositing lab: Adrian Liston. Depositing organization: Babraham Institute.
Backbone
  Vector backbone: p.MIHP — made from p.MIGII with the GFP element being replaced with the histone epitopes
  Vector type: Retroviral
  Tag / fusion protein: C; FLAG; VSVG
Growth in bacteria
  Bacterial resistance: Ampicillin, 100 μg/mL
  Growth temperature: 30°C
  Growth strain: NEB Stable
  Copy number: Unknown
Gene/Insert
  Gene/Insert name: None
Terms and licenses: Academic/Nonprofit Terms; Industry Terms: Not Available to Industry
How to cite: pMIHP-16233 C.FLAG.VSVG was a gift from Adrian Liston (Addgene plasmid # 237582 ; http://n2t.net/addgene:237582 ; RRID:Addgene_237582)
